Addgene plasmid #104789: pSC15
Purpose: CRISPR/Cas9 2xplex gRNA targeting Medtr2g044580 (ERDJ2). Also expresses Cas9 from rolD promoter
Depositing lab: Nevin Young. Depositing organization: University of Minnesota. Publication: Validating Genome-Wide Association Candidates Controlling Quantitative Variation in Nodulation. Curtin SJ, Tiffin P, Guhlin J, Trujillo DI, Burghart LT, Atkins P, Baltes NJ, Denny R, Voytas DF, Stupar RM, Young ND. Plant Physiol. 2017 Feb;173(2):921-931. doi: 10.1104/pp.16.01923. Epub 2017 Jan 5. PubMed 28057894.
Backbone
  Vector backbone: pSC218
  Vector type: Plant Expression, CRISPR
Growth in bacteria
  Bacterial resistance: Kanamycin, 50 μg/mL
  Growth temperature: 37°C
  Growth strain: DH5alpha
  Copy number: Low Copy
Gene/Insert
  Gene/Insert name: Medtr2g044580 (alt name: ERDJ2)
  gRNA/shRNA sequence: ggtactgaaggttagcgacgag, gaatattgatggggcatctggg
  Cloning method: Gateway Cloning
Terms and licenses: Academic/Nonprofit Terms; Industry Terms: Not Available to Industry
Depositor comments: 112-65:1.1. Alternative name of plasmid: pSG218RG
How to cite: pSC15 was a gift from Nevin Young (Addgene plasmid # 104789 ; http://n2t.net/addgene:104789 ; RRID:Addgene_104789)
