[The description below was written by a language model from this plasmid's Addgene catalogue record and pLannotate feature annotations shown in this document.]
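Description:
pSC15 (also recorded as pSG218RG) is an 18.4 kb plant binary T-DNA vector for CRISPR/Cas9 mutagenesis, assembled by Gateway cloning into the pSC218 backbone. Outside the T-DNA borders, the backbone carries oriV with the trfA replication protein. This pairing is typical of broad-host-range IncP/RK2-type binary vectors, although the automated annotation labels the oriV as F-plasmid derived. It also has an incP oriT with traJ for conjugal mobilisation, and an aphA-3 kanamycin resistance gene for selection in bacteria. The plasmid is listed as low copy. Remnants such as partial tetracycline resistance genes, an IS1 element, and satA and klaC fragments appear to be backbone leftovers rather than functional parts.

Between the nopaline-type right and left borders, attB1, attB5 and attB2 sites mark the junctions of a multisite Gateway assembly. The first module encodes a 2xFLAG-tagged, plant codon-optimised Streptococcus pyogenes Cas9 containing the potato IV2 intron, which prevents expression in bacteria, and it ends in a NOS terminator. The catalogue states that Cas9 is driven by the rolD promoter, but the feature table does not annotate this element. The second module holds two guide RNA scaffolds, matching the two-guide design targeting Medtr2g044580 (ERDJ2). The promoters driving the guides are neither annotated nor stated. An OCS terminator follows, then a CaMV 35S-driven bar gene (phosphinothricin/bialaphos resistance) with a NOS terminator for selecting transformed plant tissue.

The construct is intended to generate targeted mutations in ERDJ2, presumably by Agrobacterium-mediated delivery given its architecture. The associated work concerns validating genome-wide association candidates that affect nodulation.
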