Features (pLannotate 1.2.2; 37 found; start..end, strand, type, name):
    145..516     -  CDS            traJ: oriT-recognizing protein; traJ
    549..658     -  oriT           oriT: incP origin of transfer
    790..980     +  rep_origin     ori (fragment): high-copy-number ColE1/pMB1/pBR322/pUC origin of replication
   1339..1989    -  CDS            TetR: tetracycline resistance regulatory protein; tetR
   2095..2344    +  CDS            TcR (fragment): tetracycline efflux protein; tetA; confers resistance to tetracycline
   2454..2478    -  misc_feature   RB T-DNA repeat: right border repeat from nopaline C58 T-DNA
   2602..2720    +  promoter       NOS promoter (fragment): nopaline synthase promoter
   2730..2784    -  misc_feature   MCS (fragment): pBluescript multiple cloning site
   3267..3291    +  protein_bind   attB1: mutant version of attB; recombination site for the Gateway® BP reaction BP Clonase™
   3313..3360    +  CDS            2xFLAG: two tandem FLAG® epitope tags
   3412..7701    +  CDS            pcoCas9: Cas9 endonuclease from the Streptococcus pyogenes Type II CRISPR/Cas system plant codon-optimized Cas9 gene containing the potato IV2 intron
   7760..8012    +  terminator     NOS terminator: nopaline synthase terminator and poly(A) signal
   8057..8077    +  protein_bind   attB5: mutant version of attB; core recombination site for the Gateway® BP reaction BP Clonase™
   8432..8507    +  misc_RNA       gRNA scaffold: guide RNA scaffold for the Streptococcus pyogenes CRISPR/Cas9 system
   8519..8540    -  protein_bind   attB2 (fragment): mutant version of attB; recombination site for the Gateway® BP reaction BP Clonase™
   9021..9096    +  misc_RNA       gRNA scaffold: guide RNA scaffold for the Streptococcus pyogenes CRISPR/Cas9 system
   9108..9129    -  protein_bind   attB2 (fragment): mutant version of attB; recombination site for the Gateway® BP reaction BP Clonase™
   9151..9175    -  protein_bind   attB2: mutant version of attB; recombination site for the Gateway® BP reaction BP Clonase™
   9213..9920    +  terminator     OCS terminator: octopine synthase terminator
  10423..10756   +  promoter       CaMV 35S promoter: strong constitutive promoter from cauliflower mosaic virus
  10755..10783   +  promoter       minimal CaMV 35S promoter (fragment): minimal 35S promoter from cauliflower mosaic virus
  10808..11359   +  CDS            BlpR: phosphinothricin acetyltransferase; Streptomyces hygroscopicus bar; confers resistance to bialophos or phosphinothricin
  11362..11379   -  misc_feature   MCS (fragment): pUC18/19 multiple cloning site
  11385..11637   +  terminator     NOS terminator: nopaline synthase terminator and poly(A) signal
  11646..11801   +  CDS            lacZα (fragment) (sequence partly withheld): LacZα fragment of β-galactosidase; lacZ fragment
  11799..12099   +  rep_origin     M13 ori (fragment) (sequence partly withheld): M13 bacteriophage origin of replication; arrow indicates direction of (+) strand synthesis
  12100..12230   +  CDS            lacI (fragment): lac repressor; lacI; The lac repressor binds to the lac operator to inhibit transcription in E. coli. This inhibition can be relieved by adding lactose or isopropyl-β-D-thiogalactopyranoside (IPTG).
  12284..12308   -  misc_feature   LB T-DNA repeat: left border repeat from nopaline C58 T-DNA
  13817..13880   -  CDS            TetR (fragment): tetracycline resistance regulatory protein; tetR
  13904..15052   -  CDS            trfA: trans-acting replication protein that binds to and activates oriV
  15351..16145   -  CDS            KanR: aminoglycoside phosphotransferase; aphA-3; confers resistance to kanamycin
  16337..17104   +  mobile_element IS1: prokaryotic transposable element IS1
  17113..17262   -  CDS            satA (fragment): STA_BACSU - Also known as yyaR. Experimental evidence at protein level: Swiss-Prot protein existence level 1. Involved in resistance to streptothricin, a broad-spectrum antibiotic produced by streptomycetes. Detoxifies streptothricin via acetylation of the beta amino group of the first beta-lysyl moiety of streptothricin. From Bacillus subtilis (strain 168).
  17261..17455   -  CDS            satA (fragment): STA_BACSU - Also known as yyaR. Experimental evidence at protein level: Swiss-Prot protein existence level 1. Involved in resistance to streptothricin, a broad-spectrum antibiotic produced by streptomycetes. Detoxifies streptothricin via acetylation of the beta amino group of the first beta-lysyl moiety of streptothricin. From Bacillus subtilis (strain 168).
  17458..17733   -  CDS            klaC (fragment): KLAC_ECOLX - Also known as telB. Protein predicted: Swiss-Prot protein existence level 4. Belongs to the kla operon, which is associated with cryptic tellurite resistance, and IncW plasmid fertility inhibition. From Escherichia coli.
  17805..18419   -  rep_origin     oriV: origin of replication for the bacterial F plasmid
  18412..107     -  CDS            traI (fragment) (across the origin): TRAI6_ECOLX - Experimental evidence at protein level: Swiss-Prot protein existence level 1. The initiation process of transfer DNA synthesis requires the interaction of at least three plasmid-specific components (TraH, I, and J) at the transfer origin resulting in the assembly of a specialised nucleoprotein complex - the relaxosome. Site- and strand-specific cleavage at the transfer origin is dependent on TraI and TraJ. From Escherichia coli.
>Addgene plasmid #104789 | pSC15 | addgene full sequence | sequence record 202614 | Addgene NGS Result
TGAGCGTCGGAAAGGCGCTCGGTCTTGCCTTGCTCGTCGGTGATGTACTTCACCAGCTCCGCGAAGTCGC
TCTTCTTGATGGAGCGCATGGGGACGTGCTTGGCAATCACGCGCACCCCCCGGCCGTTTTAGCGGCTAAA
AAAGTCATGGCTCTGCCCTCGGGCGGACCACGCCCATCATGACCTTGCCAAGCTCGTCCTGCTTCTCTTC
GATCTTCGCCAGCAGGGCGAGGATCGTGGCATCACCGAACCGCGCCGTGCGCGGGTCGTCGGTGAGCCAG
AGTTTCAGCAGGCCGCCCAGGCGGCCCAGGTCGCCATTGATGCGGGCCAGCTCGCGGACGTGCTCATAGT
CCACGACGCCCGTGATTTTGTAGCCCTGGCCGACGGCCAGCAGGTAGGCCGACAGGCTCATGCCGGCCGC
CGCCGCCTTTTCCTCAATCGCTCTTCGTTCGTCTGGAAGGCAGTACACCTTGATAGGTGGGCTGCCCTTC
CTGGTTGGCTTGGTTTCATCAGCCATCCGCTTGCCCTCATCTGTTACGCCGGCGGTAGCCGGCCAGCCTC
GCAGAGCAGGATTCCCGTTGAGCACCGCCAGGTGCGAATAAGGGACAGTGAAGAAGGAACACCCGCTCGC
GGGTGGGCCTACTTCACCTATCCTGCCCGGCTGACGCCGTTGGATACACCAAGGAAAGTCTACACGAACC
CTTTGGCAAAATCCTGTATATCGTGCGAAAAAGGATGGATATACCGAAAAAATCGCTATAATGACCCCGA
AGCAGGGTTATGCAGCGGAAAAGCGCCACGCTTCCCGAAGGGAGAAAGGCGGACAGGTATCCGGTAAGCG
GCAGGGTCGGAACAGGAGAGCGCACGAGGGAGCTTCCAGGGGGAAACGCCTGGTATCTTTATAGTCCTGT
CGGGTTTCGCCACCTCTGACTTGAGCGTCGATTTTTGTGATGCTCGTCAGGGGGGCGGAGCCTATGGAAA
AACGCCAGCAACGCGGCCTTTTTACGGTTCCTGGCCTTTTGCTGGCCTTTTGCTCACATGTTCTTTCCTG
CGTTATCCCCTGATTCTGTGGATAACCGTATTACCGCCTTTGAGTGAGCTGATACCGCTCGCCGCAGCCG
AACGACCGAGCGCAGCGAGTCAGTGAGCGAGGAAGCGGAAGAGCGCCAGAAGGCCGCCAGAGAGGCCGAG
CGCGGCCGTGAGGCTTGGACGCTAGGGCAGGGCATGAAAAAGCCCGTAGCGGGCTGCTACGGGCGTCTGA
CGCGGTGGAAAGGGGGAGGGGATGTTGTCTACATGGCTCTGCTGTAGTGAGTGGGTTGCGCTCCGGCAGC
GGTCCTGATCAATCGTCACCCTTTCTCGGTCCTTCAACGTTCCTGACAACGAGCCTCCTTTTCGCCAATC
CATCGACAATCACCGCGAGTCCCTGCTCGAACGCTGCGTCCGGACCGGCTTCGTCGAAGGCGTCTATCGC
GGCCCGCAACAGCGGCGAGAGCGGAGCCTGTTCAACGGTGCCGCCGCGCTCGCCGGCATCGCTGTCGCCG
GCCTGCTCCTCAAGCACGGCCCCAACAGTGAAGTAGCTGATTGTCATCAGCGCATTGACGGCGTCCCCGG
CCGAAAAACCCGCCTCGCAGAGGAAGCGAAGCTGCGCGTCGGCCGTTTCCATCTGCGGTGCGCCCGGTCG
CGTGCCGGCATGGATGCGCGCGCCATCGCGGTAGGCGAGCAGCGCCTGCCTGAAGCTGCGGGCATTCCCG
ATCAGAAATGAGCGCCAGTCGTCGTCGGCTCTCGGCACCGAATGCGTATGATTCTCCGCCAGCATGGCTT
CGGCCAGTGCGTCGAGCAGCGCCCGCTTGTTCCTGAAGTGCCAGTAAAGCGCCGGCTGCTGAACCCCCAA
CCGTTCCGCCAGTTTGCGTGTCGTCAGACCGTCTACGCCGACCTCGTTCAACAGGTCCAGGGCGGCACGG
ATCACTGTATTCGGCTGCAACTTTGTCATGCTTGACACTTTATCACTGATAAACATAATATGTCCACCAA
CTTATCAGTGATAAAGAATCCGCGCGTTCAATCGGACCAGCGGAGGCTGGTCCGGAGGCCAGACGTGAAA
CCCAACATACCCCTGATCGTAATTCTGAGCACTGTCGCGCTCGACGCTGTCGGCATCGGCCTGATTATGC
CGGTGCTGCCGGGCCTCCTGCGCGATCTGGTTCACTCGAACGACGTCACCGCCCACTATGGCATTCTGCT
GGCGCTGTATGCGTTGGTGCAATTTGCCTGCGCACCTGTGCTGGGCGCGCTGTCGGATCGTTTCGGGCGG
CGGCCAATCTTGCTCGTCTCGCTGGCCGGCGCCAGATCTGGGGAACCCTGTGGTTGGCATGCACATACAA
ATGGACGAACGGATAAACCTTTTCACGCCCTTTTAAATATCCGATTATTCTAATAAACGCTCTTTTCTCT
TAGGTTTACCCGCCAATATATCCTGTCAAACACTGATAGTTTAAACTGAAGGCGGGAAACGACAATCTGA
TCATGAGCGGAGAATTAAGGGAGTCACGTTATGACCCCCGCCGATGACGCGGGACAAGCCGTTTTACGTT
TGGAACTGACAGAACCGCAACGTTGAAGGAGCCACTCAGCCGCGGGTTTCTGGAGTTTAATGAGCTAAGC
ACATACGTCAGAAACCATTATTGCGCGTTCAAAAGTCGCCTAAGGTCACTATCAGCTAGCGCGGCCGCGC
GAGGTCGACGGTATCGATAAGCTTGATATCGAATTCCTGCAGCCCGGGGGATCCGCCCGCTCTAGACTGC
CTTGTAGGTGCGAATTTTCTCTGCTCAAATTGTTGAGGTTAGCGGATTTGTAAACGCGTTTATATGGGCT
GCTTGGAGGGTACTTTTGGATTAATTTTTTTCTGCCAGCGCATTCTGACGCGGCACCGCTTTGGAAAGTG
CGCTGTGGGTCCGCGTTTTCTACAATAATGTGCCGATCCGGTCAGAAAGTATATGGATGAGTTGTGCCAG
CCTCACCAACGTGCTGCAGGCCCATCATGACTACTTCAATGTTAATGGGGGTAATGAATAAATAGGCGAA
ATTGGGTTCACGGTGGGCCCAGGGAATATAATATTGCCGCAGAGGTAGTCGGATGCCAAGGCCCGCAACT
AATAGTTCACGAACAAATTCATTGTAGTGGGCGGCCAACTCCAAAACCAATTGCCAGTTATTGTATTGCA
ATACATATATGGCTTCCTCCTTGCTCGAGGCGCGCCAAGCTATCAAACAAGTTTGTACAAAAAAGCAGGC
TCCGAATTCGCCCTTCACCATGGATTACAAGGATGATGATGATAAGGATTACAAGGATGATGATGATAAG
ATGGCTCCAAAGAAGAAGAGAAAGGTTGGAATCCACGGAGTTCCAGCTGCTGATAAGAAGTACTCTATCG
GACTTGACATCGGAACCAACTCTGTTGGATGGGCTGTTATCACCGATGAGTACAAGGTTCCATCTAAGAA
GTTCAAGGTTCTTGGAAACACCGATAGACACTCTATCAAGAAGAACCTTATCGGTGCTCTTCTTTTCGAT
TCTGGAGAGACCGCTGAGGCTACCAGATTGAAGAGAACCGCTAGAAGAAGATACACCAGAAGAAAGAACA
GAATCTGCTACCTTCAGGAAATCTTCTCTAACGAGATGGCTAAGGTTGATGATTCTTTCTTCCACAGACT
TGAGGAGTCTTTCCTTGTTGAGGAGGATAAGAAGCACGAGAGACACCCAATCTTCGGAAACATCGTTGAT
GAGGTTGCTTACCACGAGAAGTACCCAACCATCTACCACCTTAGAAAGAAGTTGGTTGATTCTACCGATA
AGGCTGATCTTAGACTTATCTACCTTGCTCTTGCTCACATGATCAAGTTCAGAGGACACTTCCTTATCGA
GGGAGACCTTAACCCAGATAACTCTGATGTTGATAAGTTGTTCATCCAGCTTGTTCAGACCTACAACCAG
CTTTTCGAGGAGAACCCAATCAACGCTTCTGGAGTTGATGCTAAGGCTATCCTTTCTGCTAGACTTTCTA
AGTCTCGTAGACTTGAGAACCTTATCGCTCAGCTTCCAGGAGAGAAGAAGAACGGACTTTTCGGAAACCT
TATCGCTCTTTCTCTTGGACTTACCCCAAACTTCAAGTCTAACTTCGATCTTGCTGAGGATGCTAAGTTG
CAGCTTTCTAAGGATACCTACGATGATGATCTTGATAACCTTCTTGCTCAGATCGGAGATCAGTACGCTG
ATCTTTTCCTTGCTGCTAAGAACCTTTCTGATGCTATCCTTCTTTCTGACATCCTTAGAGTTAACACCGA
GATCACCAAGGCTCCACTTTCTGCTTCTATGATCAAGAGATACGATGAGCACCACCAGGATCTTACCCTT
TTGAAGGCTCTTGTTAGACAGCAGCTTCCAGAGAAGTACAAGGAAATCTTCTTCGATCAGTCTAAGAACG
GATACGCTGGATACATCGATGGAGGAGCTTCTCAGGAGGAGTTCTACAAGTTCATCAAGCCAATCCTTGA
GAAGATGGATGGAACCGAGGAGCTTCTTGTTAAGTTGAACAGAGAGGATCTTCTTAGAAAGCAGAGAACC
TTCGATAACGGATCTATCCCACACCAGATCCACCTTGGAGAGCTTCACGCTATCCTTCGTAGACAGGAGG
ATTTCTACCCATTCTTGAAGGATAACAGAGAGAAGATCGAGAAGATCCTTACCTTCAGAATCCCATACTA
CGTTGGACCACTTGCTAGAGGAAACTCTCGTTTCGCTTGGATGACCAGAAAGTCTGAGGAGACCATCACC
CCTTGGAACTTCGAGGAGGTAAGTTTCTGCTTCTACCTTTGATATATATATAATAATTATCATTAATTAG
TAGTAATATAATATTTCAAATATTTTTTTCAAAATAAAAGAATGTAGTATATAGCAATTGCTTTTCTGTA
GTTTATAAGTGTGTATATTTTAATTTATAACTTTTCTAATATATGACCAAAATTTGTTGATGTGCAGGTT
GTTGATAAGGGAGCTTCTGCTCAGTCTTTCATCGAGAGAATGACCAACTTCGATAAGAACCTTCCAAACG
AGAAGGTTCTTCCAAAGCACTCTCTTCTTTACGAGTACTTCACCGTTTACAACGAGCTTACCAAGGTTAA
GTACGTTACCGAGGGAATGAGAAAGCCAGCTTTCCTTTCTGGAGAGCAGAAGAAGGCTATCGTTGATCTT
CTTTTCAAGACCAACAGAAAGGTTACCGTTAAGCAGTTGAAGGAGGATTACTTCAAGAAGATCGAGTGCT
TCGATTCTGTTGAAATCTCTGGAGTTGAGGATAGATTCAACGCTTCTCTTGGAACCTACCACGATCTTTT
GAAGATCATCAAGGATAAGGATTTCCTTGATAACGAGGAGAACGAGGACATCCTTGAGGACATCGTTCTT
ACCCTTACCCTTTTCGAGGATAGAGAGATGATCGAGGAGAGACTCAAGACCTACGCTCACCTTTTCGATG
ATAAGGTTATGAAGCAGTTGAAGAGAAGAAGATACACCGGATGGGGTAGACTTTCTCGTAAGTTGATCAA
CGGAATCAGAGATAAGCAGTCTGGAAAGACCATCCTTGATTTCTTGAAGTCTGATGGATTCGCTAACAGA
AACTTCATGCAGCTTATCCACGATGATTCTCTTACCTTCAAGGAGGACATCCAGAAGGCTCAGGTTTCTG
GACAGGGAGATTCTCTTCACGAGCACATCGCTAACCTTGCTGGATCTCCAGCTATCAAGAAGGGAATCCT
TCAGACCGTTAAGGTTGTTGATGAGCTTGTTAAGGTTATGGGTAGACACAAGCCAGAGAACATCGTTATC
GAGATGGCTAGAGAGAACCAGACCACCCAGAAGGGACAGAAGAACTCTCGTGAGAGAATGAAGAGAATCG
AGGAGGGAATCAAGGAGCTTGGATCTCAAATCTTGAAGGAGCACCCAGTTGAGAACACCCAGCTTCAGAA
CGAGAAGTTGTACCTTTACTACCTTCAGAACGGAAGAGATATGTACGTTGATCAGGAGCTTGACATCAAC
AGACTTTCTGATTACGATGTTGATCACATCGTTCCACAGTCTTTCTTGAAGGATGATTCTATCGATAACA
AGGTTCTTACCCGTTCTGATAAGAACAGAGGAAAGTCTGATAACGTTCCATCTGAGGAGGTTGTTAAGAA
GATGAAGAACTACTGGAGACAGCTTCTTAACGCTAAGTTGATCACCCAGAGAAAGTTCGATAACCTTACC
AAGGCTGAGAGAGGAGGACTTTCTGAGCTTGATAAGGCTGGATTCATCAAGAGACAGCTTGTTGAGACCA
GACAGATCACCAAGCACGTTGCTCAGATCCTTGATTCTCGTATGAACACCAAGTACGATGAGAACGATAA
GTTGATCAGAGAGGTTAAGGTTATCACCTTGAAGTCTAAGTTGGTTTCTGATTTCAGAAAGGATTTCCAG
TTCTACAAGGTTAGAGAGATCAACAACTACCACCACGCTCACGATGCTTACCTTAACGCTGTTGTTGGAA
CCGCTCTTATCAAGAAGTACCCAAAGTTGGAGTCTGAGTTCGTTTACGGAGATTACAAGGTTTACGATGT
TAGAAAGATGATCGCTAAGTCTGAGCAGGAGATCGGAAAGGCTACCGCTAAGTACTTCTTCTACTCTAAC
ATCATGAACTTCTTCAAGACCGAGATCACCCTTGCTAACGGAGAGATCAGAAAGAGACCACTTATCGAGA
CCAACGGAGAGACCGGAGAGATCGTTTGGGATAAGGGAAGAGATTTCGCTACCGTTAGAAAGGTTCTTTC
TATGCCACAGGTTAACATCGTTAAGAAAACCGAGGTTCAGACCGGAGGATTCTCTAAGGAGTCTATCCTT
CCAAAGAGAAACTCTGATAAGTTGATCGCTAGAAAGAAGGATTGGGACCCAAAGAAGTACGGAGGATTCG
ATTCTCCAACCGTTGCTTACTCTGTTCTTGTTGTTGCTAAGGTTGAGAAGGGAAAGTCTAAGAAGTTGAA
GTCTGTTAAGGAGCTTCTTGGAATCACCATCATGGAGCGTTCTTCTTTCGAGAAGAACCCAATCGATTTC
CTTGAGGCTAAGGGATACAAGGAGGTTAAGAAGGATCTTATCATCAAGTTGCCAAAGTACTCTCTTTTCG
AGCTTGAGAACGGAAGAAAGAGAATGCTTGCTTCTGCTGGAGAGCTTCAGAAGGGAAACGAGCTTGCTCT
TCCATCTAAGTACGTTAACTTCCTTTACCTTGCTTCTCACTACGAGAAGTTGAAGGGATCTCCAGAGGAT
AACGAGCAGAAGCAGCTTTTCGTTGAGCAGCACAAGCACTACCTTGATGAGATCATCGAGCAAATCTCTG
AGTTCTCTAAGAGAGTTATCCTTGCTGATGCTAACCTTGATAAGGTTCTTTCTGCTTACAACAAGCACAG
AGATAAGCCAATCAGAGAGCAGGCTGAGAACATCATCCACCTTTTCACCCTTACCAACCTTGGTGCTCCA
GCTGCTTTCAAGTACTTCGATACCACCATCGATAGAAAAAGATACACCTCTACCAAGGAGGTTCTTGATG
CTACCCTTATCCACCAGTCTATCACCGGACTTTACGAGACCAGAATCGATCTTTCTCAGCTTGGAGGAGA
TAAGAGACCAGCTGCTACCAAGAAGGCTGGACAGGCTAAGAAGAAGAAGTGAGACGTCCGATCGTTCAAA
CATTTGGCAATAAAGTTTCTTAAGATTGAATCCTGTTGCCGGTCTTGCGATGATTATCATATAATTTCTG
TTGAATTACGTTAAGCATGTAATAATTAACATGTAATGCATGACGTTATTTATGAGATGGGTTTTTATGA
TTAGAGTCCCGCAATTATACATTTAATACGCGATAGAAAACAAAATATAGCGCGCAAACTAGGATAAATT
ATCGCGCGCGGTGTCATCTATGTTACTAGATCGGGAATTGATCCCCCCTCGACAGCTTCCGGAAAGGGCG
AATTCGCAACTTTGTATACAAAAGTTGCCGAGCTCGCGGCCGCATGTTGTTGTTACCAGAAAGTAAATAA
ATGTTCAATCTCTGATGTTCTCAAGTAAGTGAGTTTTATTGGGAATAATATTAACTTATGTTCTTCTTGC
ATTTGATTTCTTTGCCGCTCTCTTCTTCTATCTTAAATCTGTGTATACTATTTCACTATTGGGCTTTTTA
TTAGTCTATAATGGGACTCAAAATAAGGCTTTGGCCCACATCAAAAAGATAAGTCACAAATCAAAACTAA
ATTCAGAGTCTTTTCTCCCACATCGGTCACTGTACTCATTTTGTGTTTGTTTATATATTACACGAACCGA
TCTTTGGTACGGTACTGAAGGTTAGCGACGAGTTTTAGAGCTAGAAATAGCAAGTTAAAATAAGGCTAGT
CCGTTATCAACTTGAAAAAGTGGCACCGAGTCGGTGCTTTTTTTCTAGACCCAGCTTTCTTGTACAAAGT
TGGCATTACCATGGCTTCGTTGAACAACGGAAACTCGACTTGCCTTCCGCACAATACATCATTTCTTCTT
AGCTTTTTTTCTTCTTCTTCGTTCATACAGTTTTTTTTTGTTTATCAGCTTACATTTTCTTGAACCGTAG
CTTTCGTTTTCTTCTTTTTAACTTTCCATTCGGAGTTTTTGTATCTTGTTTCATAGTTTGTCCCAGGATT
AGAATGATTAGGCATCGAACCTTCAAGAATTTGATTGAATAAAACATCTTCATTCTTAAGATATGAAGAT
AATCTTCAAAAGGCCCCTGGGAATCTGAAAGAAGAGAAGCAGGCCCATTTATATGGGAAAGAACAATAGT
ATTTCTTATATAGGCCCATTTAAGTTGAAAACAATCTTCAAAAGTCCCACATCGCTTAGATAAGAAAACG
AAGCTGAGTTTATATACAGCTAGAGTCGAAGTAGTGATTGAATATTGATGGGGCATCTGGGTTTTAGAGC
TAGAAATAGCAAGTTAAAATAAGGCTAGTCCGTTATCAACTTGAAAAAGTGGCACCGAGTCGGTGCTTTT
TTTCTAGACCCAGCTTTCTTGTACAAAGTTGGCATTACTGCAGGTCGACGACCCAGCTTTCTTGTACAAA
GTGGTTCGATAATTCTTAATTAACTAGTTCTAATCTAGAGTCCTGCTTTAATGAGATATGCGAGACGCCT
ATGATCGCATGATATTTGCTTTCAATTCTGTTGTGCACGTTGTAAAAAACCTGAGCATGTGTAGCTCAGA
TCCTTACCGCCGGTTTCGGTTCATTCTAATGAATATATCACCCGTTACTATCGTATTTTTATGAATAATA
TTCTCCGTTCAATTTACTGATTGTACCCTACTACTTATATGTACAATATTAAAATGAAAACAATATATTG
TGCTGAATAGGTTTATAGCGACATCTATGATAGAGCGCCACAATAACAAACAATTGCGTTTTATTATTAC
AAATCCAATTTTAAAAAAAGCGGCAGAACCGGTCAAACCTAAAAGACTGATTACATAAATCTTATTCAAA
TTTCAAAAGTGCCCCAGGGGCTAGTATCTACGACACACCGAGCGGCGAACTAATAACGCTCACTGAAGGG
AACTCCGGTTCCCCGCCGGCGCGCATGGGTGAGATTCCTTGAAGTTGAGTATTGGCCGTCCGCTCTACCG
AAAGTTACGGGCACCATTCAACCCGGTCCAGCACGGCGGCCGGGTAACCGACTTGCTGCCCCGAGAATTA
TGCAGCATTTTTTTGGTGTATGTGGGCCCCAAATGAAGTGCAGGTCAAACCTTGACAGTGACGACAAATC
GTTGGGCGGGTCCAGGGCGAATTTTGCGACAACATGTCGAGGCTCAGCAGGACCTGCAGGTCCCCAGATT
AGCCTTTTCAATTTCAGAAAGAATGCTAACCCACAGATGGTTAGAGAGGCTTACGCAGCAGGTCTCATCA
AGACGATCTACCCGAGCAATAATCTCCAGGAAATCAAATACCTTCCCAAGAAGGTTAAAGATGCAGTCAA
AAGATTCAGGACTAACTGCATCAAGAACACAGAGAAAGATATATTTCTCAAGATCAGAAGTACTATTCCA
GTATGGACGATTCAAGGCTTGCTTCACAAACCAAGGCAAGTAATAGAGATTGGAGTCTCTAAAAAGGTAG
TTCCCACTGAATCAAAGGCCATGGAGTCAAAGATTCAAATAGAGGACCTAACAGAACTCGCCGTAAAGAC
TGGCGAACAGTTCATACAGAGTCTCTTACGACTCAATGACAAGAAGAAAATCTTCGTCAACATGGTGGAG
CACGACACACTTGTCTACTCCAAAAATATCAAAGATACAGTCTCAGAAGACCAAAGGGCAATTGAGACTT
TTCAACAAAGGGTAATATCCGGAAACCTCCTCGGATTCCATTGCCCAGCTATCTGTCACTTTATTGTGAA
GATAGTGGAAAAGGAAGGTGGCTCCTACAAATGCCATCATTGCGATAAAGGAAAGGCCATCGTTGAAGAT
GCCTCTGCCGACAGTGGTCCCAAAGATGGACCCCCACCCACGAGGAGCATCGTGGAAAAAGAAGACGTTC
CAACCACGTCTTCAAAGCAAGTGGATTGATGTGATATCTCCACTGACGTAAGGGATGACGCACAATCCCA
CTATCCTTCGCAAGACCCTTCCTCTATATAAGGAAGTTCATTTCATATAAGGAAGTTCATTTCATTTGGA
GAGAACACGGGGGACTCTAGAGGATCCATGAGCCCAGAACGACGCCCGGCCGACATCCGCCGTGCCACCG
AGGCGGACATGCCGGCGGTCTGCACCATCGTCAACCACTACATCGAGACAAGCACGGTCAACTTCCGTAC
CGAGCCGCAGGAACCGCAGGAGTGGACGGACGACCTCGTCCGTCTGCGGGAGCGCTATCCCTGGCTCGTC
GCCGAGGTGGACGGCGAGGTCGCCGGCATCGCCTACGCGGGCCCCTGGAAGGCACGCAACGCCTACGACT
GGACGGCCGAGTCGACCGTGTACGTCTCCCCCCGCCACCAGCGGACGGGACTGGGCTCCACGCTCTACAC
CCACCTGCTGAAGTCCCTGGAGGCACAGGGCTTCAAGAGCGTGGTCGCTGTCATCGGGCTGCCCAACGAC
CCGAGCGTGCGCATGCACGAGGCGCTCGGATATGCCCCCCGCGGCATGCTGCGGGCGGCCGGCTTCAAGC
ACGGGAACTGGCATGACGTGGGTTTCTGGCAGCTGGACTTCAGCCTGCCGGTACCGCCCCGTCCGGTCCT
GCCCGTCACCGAGATCTGAAGGGGTACCGAGCTCGAATTTCCCCGATCGTTCAAACATTTGGCAATAAAG
TTTCTTAAGATTGAATCCTGTTGCCGGTCTTGCGATGATTATCATATAATTTCTGTTGAATTACGTTAAG
CATGTAATAATTAACATGTAATGCATGACGTTATTTATGAGATGGGTTTTTATGATTAGAGTCCCGCAAT
TATACATTTAATACGCGATAGAAAACAAAATATAGCGCGCAAACTAGGATAAATTATCGCGCGCGGTGTC
ATCTATGTTACTAGATCGGGAATTAATTCACTGGCCGTCGTTTTACAACGTCGTGACTGGGAAAACCCTG
GCGTTACCCAACTTAATCGCCTTGCAGCACATCCCCCTTTCGCCAGCTGGCGTAATAGCGAAGAGGCCCG
CACCGATCGCCCTTCCCAACAGTTGCGCAGCCTGAATG
[44 nt withheld, positions 11799-11842]
C
[141 nt withheld, positions 11844-11984]
CCTTTGACGTTGGAGTCCACGTTCTTT
[37 nt withheld, positions 12012-12048]
ACCCTATCTCGGGCTATTCTTTTGATTTATAAGGGATTTTGCCGATTTCGGAACCACCATCAAACAGGAT
TTTCGCCTGCTGGGGCAAACCAGCGTGGACCGCTTGCTGCAACTCTCTCAGGGCCAGGCGGTGAAGGGCA
ATCAGCTGTTGCCCGTCTCACTGGTGAAAAGAAAAACCACCCCAGTACATTAAAAACGTCCGCAATGTGT
TATTAAGTTGTCTAAGCGTCAATTTGTTTACACCACAATATATCCTGCCACCAGCCAGCCAACAGCTCCC
CGACCGGCAGCTCGGCACAAAATCACCACTCGATACAGGCAGCCCATCAGTCCGGGACGGCGTCAGCGGG
AGAGCCGTTGTAAGGCGGCAGACTTTGCTCATGTTACCGATGCTATTCGGAAGAACGGCAACTAAGCTGC
CGGGTTTGAAACACGGATGATCTCGCGGAGGGTAGCATGTTGATTGTAACGATGACAGAGCGTTGCTGCC
TGTGATCAAATATCATCTCCCTCGCAGAGATCCGAATTATCAGCCTTCTTATTCATTTCTCGCTTAACCG
TGACAGGCTGTCGATCTTGAGAACTATGCCGACATAATAGGAAATCGCTGGATAAAGCCGCTGAGGAAGC
TGAGTGGCGCTATTTCTTTAGAAGTGAACGTTGACGATATCAACTCCCCTATCCATTGCTCACCGAATGG
TACAGGTCGGGGACCCGAAGTTCCGACTGTCGGCCTGATGCATCCCCGGCTGATCGACCCCAGATCTGGG
GCTGAGAAAGCCCAGTAAGGAAACAACTGTAGGTTCGAGTCGCGAGATCCCCCGGAACCAAAGGAAGTAG
GTTAAACCCGCTCCGATCAGGCCGAGCCACGCCAGGCCGAGAACATTGGTTCCTGTAGGCATCGGGATTG
GCGGATCAAACACTAAAGCTACTGGAACGAGCAGAAGTCCTCCGGCCGCCAGTTGCCAGGCGGTAAAGGT
GAGCAGAGGCACGGGAGGTTGCCACTTGCGGGTCAGCACGGTTCCGAACGCCATGGAAACCGCCCCCGCC
AGGCCCGCTGCGACGCCGACAGGATCTAGCGCTGCGTTTGGTGTCAACACCAACAGCGCCACGCCCGCAG
TTCCGCAAATAGCCCCCAGGACCGCCATCAATCGTATCGGGCTACCTAGCAGAGCGGCAGAGATGAACAC
GACCATCAGCGGCTGCACAGCGCCTACCGTCGCCGCGACCCCGCCCGGCAGGCGGTAGACCGAAATAAAC
AACAAGCTCCAGAATAGCGAAATATTAAGTGCGCCGAGGATGAAGATGCGCATCCACCAGATTCCCGTTG
GAATCTGTCGGACGATCATCACGAGCAATAAACCCGCCGGCAACGCCCGCAGCAGCATACCGGCGACCCC
TCGGCCTCGCTGTTCGGGCTCCACGAAAACGCCGGACAGATGCGCCTTGTGAGCGTCCTTGGGGCCGTCC
TCCTGTTTGAAGACCGACAGCCCAATGATCTCGCCGTCGATGTAGGCGCCGAATGCCACGGCATCTCGCA
ACCGTTCAGCGAACGCCTCCATGGGCTTTTTCTCCTCGTGCTCGTAAACGGACCCGAACATCTCTGGAGC
TTTCTTCAGGGCCGACAATCGGATCTCGCGGAAATCCTGCACGTCGGCCGCTCCAAGCCGTCGAATCTGA
GCCTTAATCACAATTGTCAATTTTAATCCTCTGTTTATCGGCAGTTCGTAGAGCGCGCCGTGCGTCCCGA
GCGATACTGAGCGAAGCAAGTGCGTCGAGCAGTGCCCGCTTGTTCCTGAAATGCCAGTAAAGCGCTGGCT
GCTGAACCCCCAGCCGGAACTGACCCCACAAGGCCCTAGCGTTTGCAATGCACCAGGTCATCATTGACCC
AGGCGTGTTCCACCAGGCCGCTGCCTCGCAACTCTTCGCAGGCTTCGCCGACCTGCTCGCGCCACTTCTT
CACGCGGGTGGAATCCGATCCGCACATGAGGCGGAAGGTTTCCAGCTTGAGCGGGTACGGCTCCCGGTGC
GAGCTGAAATAGTCGAACATCCGTCGGGCCGTCGGCGACAGCTTGCGGTACTTCTCCCATATGAATTTCG
TGTAGTGGTCGCCAGCAAACAGCACGACGATTTCCTCGTCGATCAGGACCTGGCAACGGGACGTTTTCTT
GCCACGGTCCAGGACGCGGAAGCGGTGCAGCAGCGACACCGATTCCAGGTGCCCAACGCGGTCGGACGTG
AAGCCCATCGCCGTCGCCTGTAGGCGCGACAGGCATTCCTCGGCCTTCGTGTAATACCGGCCATTGATCG
ACCAGCCCAGGTCCTGGCAAAGCTCGTAGAACGTGAAGGTGATCGGCTCGCCGATAGGGGTGCGCTTCGC
GTACTCCAACACCTGCTGCCACACCAGTTCGTCATCGTCGGCCCGCAGCTCGACGCCGGTGTAGGTGATC
TTCACGTCCTTGTTGACGTGGAAAATGACCTTGTTTTGCAGCGCCTCGCGCGGGATTTTCTTGTTGCGCG
TGGTGAACAGGGCAGAGCGGGCCGTGTCGTTTGGCATCGCTCGCATCGTGTCCGGCCACGGCGCAATATC
GAACAAGGAAAGCTGCATTTCCTTGATCTGCTGCTTCGTGTGTTTCAGCAACGCGGCCTGCTTGGCCTCG
CTGACCTGTTTTGCCAGGTCCTCGCCGGCGGTTTTTCGCTTCTTGGTCGTCATAGTTCCTCGCGTGTCGA
TGGTCATCGACTTCGCCAAACCTGCCGCCTCCTGTTCGAGACGACGCGAACGCTCCACGGCGGCCGATGG
CGCGGGCAGGGCAGGGGGAGCCAGTTGCACGCTGTCGCGCTCGATCTTGGCCGTAGCTTGCTGGACCATC
GAGCCGACGGACTGGAAGGTTTCGCGGGGCGCACGCATGACGGTGCGGCTTGCGATGGTTTCGGCATCCT
CGGCGGAAAACCCCGCGTCGATCAGTTCTTGCCTGTATGCCTTCCGGTCAAACGTCCGATTCATTCACCC
TCCTTGCGGGATTGCCCCGACTCACGCCGGGGCAATGTGCCCTTATTCCTGATTTGACCCGCCTGGTGCC
TTGGTGTCCAGATAATCCACCTTATCGGCAATGAAGTCGGTCCCGTAGACCGTCTGGCCGTCCTTCTCGT
ACTTGGTATTCCGAATCTTGCCCTGCACGAATACCAGCGACCCCTTGCCCAAATACTTGCCGTGGGCCTC
GGCCTGAGAGCCAAAACACTTGATGCGGAAGAAGTCGGTGCGCTCCTGCTTGTCGCCGGCATCGTTGCGC
CACATCTAGGTACTAAAACAATTCATCCAGTAAAATATAATATTTTATTTTCTCCCAATCAGGCTTGATC
CCCAGTAAGTCAAAAAATAGCTCGACATACTGTTCTTCCCCGATATCCTCCCTGATCGACCGGACGCAGA
AGGCAATGTCATACCACTTGTCCGCCCTGCCGCTTCTCCCAAGATCAATAAAGCCACTTACTTTGCCATC
TTTCACAAAGATGTTGCTGTCTCCCAGGTCGCCGTGGGAAAAGACAAGTTCCTCTTCGGGCTTTTCCGTC
TTTAAAAAATCATACAGCTCGCGCGGATCTTTAAATGGAGTGTCTTCTTCCCAGTTTTCGCAATCCACAT
CGGCCAGATCGTTATTCAGTAAGTAATCCAATTCGGCTAAGCGGCTGTCTAAGCTATTCGTATAGGGACA
ATCCGATATGTCGATGGAGTGAAAGAGCCTGATGCACTCCGCATACAGCTCGATAATCTTTTCAGGGCTT
TGTTCATCTTCATACTCTTCCGAGCAAAGGACGCCATCGGCCTCACTCATGAGCAGATTGCTCCAGCCAT
CATGCCGTTCAAAGTGCAGGACCTTTGGAACAGGCAGCTTTCCTTCCAGCCATAGCATCATGTCCTTTTC
CCGTTCCACATCATAGGTGGTCCCTTTATACCGGCTGTCCGTCATTTTTAAATATAGGTTTTCATTTTCT
CCCACCAGCTTATATACCTTAGCAGGAGACATTCCTTCCGTATCTTTTACGCAGCGGTATTTTTCGATCA
GTTTTTTCAATTCCGGTGATATTCTCATTTTAGCCATTTATTATTTCCTTCCTCTTTTCTACAGTATTTA
AAGATACCCCAAGAAGCTAATTATAACAAGACGAACTCCAATTCACTGTTCCTTGCATTCTAAAACCTTA
AATACCAGAAAACAGCTTTTTCAAAGTTGTTTTCAAAGTTGGCGTATAACATAGTATCGACGGAGCCGAT
TTTGAAACCACAATTATGGGTGATGCTGCCAACTTACTGATTTAGTGTATGATGGTGTTTTTGAGGTGCT
CCAGTGGCTTCTGTTTCTATCAGCTGTCCCTCCTGTTCAGCTACTGACGGGGTGGTGCGTAACGGCAAAA
GCACCGCCGGACATCAGCGCTATCTCTGCTCTCACTGCCGTAAAACATGGCAACTGCAGTTCACTTACAC
CGCTTCTCAACCCGGTACGCACCAGAAAATCATTGATATGGCCATGAATGGCGTTGGATGCCGGGCAACA
GCCCGCATTATGGGCGTTGGCCTCAACACGATTTTACGTCACTTAAAAAACTCAGGCCGCAGTCGGTAAC
CTCGCGCATACAGCCGGGCAGTGACGTCATCGTCTGCGCGGAAATGGACGAACAGTGGGGCTATGTCGGG
GCTAAATCGCGCCAGCGCTGGCTGTTTTACGCGTATGACAGTCTCCGGAAGACGGTTGTTGCGCACGTAT
TCGGTGAACGCACTATGGCGACGCTGGGGCGTCTTATGAGCCTGCTGTCACCCTTTGACGTGGTGATATG
GATGACGGATGGCTGGCCGCTGTATGAATCCCGCCTGAAGGGAAAGCTGCACGTAATCAGCAAGCGATAT
ACGCAGCGAATTGAGCGGCATAACCTGAATCTGAGGCAGCACCTGGCACGGCTGGGACGGAAGTCGCTGT
CGTTCTCAAAATCGGTGGAGCTGCATGACAAAGTCATCGGGCATTATCTGAACATAAAACACTATCAATA
AGTTGGAGTCATTACCCAATTATGATAGAATTTACAAGCTATAAGGTTATTGTCCTGGGTTTCAAGCATT
AGTCCATGCAAGTTTTTATGCTTTGCCCATTCTATAGATATATTGATAAGCGCGCTGCCTATGCCTTGCC
CCCTGAAATCCTTACATACGGCGATATCTTCTATATAAAAGATATATTATCTTATCAGTATTGTCAATAT
ATTCAAGGCAATCTGCCTCCTCATCCTCTTCATCCTCTTCGTCTTGGTAGCTTTTTAAATATGGCGCTTC
ATAGAGTAATTCTGTAAAGGTCCAATTCTCGTTTTCATACCTCGGTATAATCTTACCTATCACCTCAAAT
GGTTCGCTGGGTTTATCGCACCCCCGAACACGAGCACGGCACCCGCGACCACTATGCCAAGAATGCCCAA
GGTAAAAATTGCCGGCCCCGCCATGAAGTCCGTGAATGCCCCGACGGCCGAAGTGAAGGGCAGGCCGCCA
CCCAGGCCGCCGCCCTCACTGCCCGGCACCTGGTCGCTGAATGTCGATGCCAGCACCTGCGGCACGTCAA
TGCTTCCGGGCGTCGCGCTCGGGCTGATCGCCCATCCCGTTACTGCCCCGATCCCGGCAATGGCAAGGAC
TGCCAGCGCTGCCATTTTTGGGGTGAGGCCGTTCGCGGCCGAGGGGCGCAGCCCCTGGGGGGATGGGAGG
CCCGCGTTAGCGGGCCGGGAGGGTTCGAGAAGGGGGGGCACCCCCCTTCGGCGTGCGCGGTCACGCGCAC
AGGGCGCAGCCCTGGTTAAAAACAAGGTTTATAAATATTGGTTTAAAAGCAGGTTAAAAGACAGGTTAGC
GGTGGCCGAAAAACGGGCGGAAACCCTTGCAAATGCTGGATTTTCTGCCTGTGGACAGCCCCTCAAATGT
CAATAGGTGCGCCCCTCATCTGTCAGCACTCTGCCCCTCAAGTGTCAAGGATCGCGCCCCTCATCTGTCA
GTAGTCGCGCCCCTCAAGTGTCAATACCGCAGGGCACTTATCCCCAGGCTTGTCCACATCATCTGTGGGA
AACTCGCGTAAAATCAGGCGTTTTCGCCGATTTGCGAGGCTGGCCAGCTCCACGTCGCCGGCCGAAATCG
AGCCTGCCCCTCATCTGTCAACGCCGCGCCGGGTGAGTCGGCCCCTCAAGTGTCAACGTCCGCCCCTCAT
CTGTCAGTGAGGGCCAAGTTTTCCGCGAGGTATCCACAACGCCGGCGGCCGGCCGCGGTGTCTCGCACAC
GGCTTCGACGGCGTTTCTGGCGCGTTTGCAGGGCCATAGACGGCCGCCAGCCCAGCGGCGAGGGCAACCA
GCCCGG
